Addgene plasmid #152965: pGBW-m4133533
Purpose: Mammalian expression plasmid for SARS-CoV-2 nsp9
Depositing lab: Ginkgo Bioworks & Benjie Chen. Depositing organization: Ginkgo Bioworks.
Backbone
  Vector backbone: pTwist_CMV_Puro_6
  Backbone size w/o insert (bp): 6080
  Vector type: Mammalian Expression
  Selectable markers: Puromycin
Growth in bacteria
  Bacterial resistance: Ampicillin, 100 μg/mL
  Growth temperature: 37°C
  Growth strain: DH5alpha
  Copy number: High Copy
Gene/Insert
  Gene/Insert name: SARS-CoV-2 nsp9
  Species: Severe acute respiratory syndrome coronavirus 2
  Insert size (bp): 332
  Mutation: wt
  Entrez Gene: ORF1ab (a.k.a. GU280_gp01)
  Promoter: CMV
  Tag / fusion protein: Cleavable TEV;V5 (C terminal on backbone)
  Cloning method: Unknown
Resource information
  A portion of this plasmid was derived from a plasmid made by: GinkgoBioworks
Depositor comments: NCBI reference sequence: YP_009725305.1
How to cite: pGBW-m4133533 was a gift from Ginkgo Bioworks & Benjie Chen (Addgene plasmid # 152965 ; http://n2t.net/addgene:152965 ; RRID:Addgene_152965)
