[The description below was written by a language model from this plasmid's Addgene catalogue record and pLannotate feature annotations shown in this document.]
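Description:
pGBW-m4133533 is a mammalian expression plasmid for non-structural protein 9 (nsp9) of SARS-CoV-2, built on the pTwist_CMV_Puro_6 backbone. It is propagated in E. coli as a high-copy plasmid through a ColE1/pUC-type origin and selected with ampicillin via a full-length β-lactamase gene. For selection in mammalian cells it carries a separate cassette in which the human ubiquitin C promoter drives puromycin N-acetyltransferase, followed by a synthetic poly(A) signal. This allows enrichment of transfected cells or derivation of stable lines.

The insert is the wild-type nsp9 coding region, a 332 bp segment of the viral ORF1ab polyprotein gene, expressed from a CMV promoter. The catalogue entry states that the backbone supplies a C-terminal tag consisting of a TEV protease cleavage site and a V5 epitope, so the protein can be detected or captured through V5 and the tag then removed by TEV digestion. The automated feature table does not annotate the nsp9 open reading frame or the tag. It does place the CMV enhancer and CMV promoter elements near the end of the numbered sequence and an SV40 polyadenylation signal near the start. This suggests that the expression unit spans the origin of the circular map, with the insert lying in the unannotated gap between them. The SV40 signal is annotated on the opposite strand, so the table alone does not confirm that arrangement.

The backbone also contains 5' and 3' β-globin insulator elements, bacterial rrnG and T7 terminators, and additional synthetic poly(A) signals, which serve to isolate the transcription units from one another. The record gives the purpose only as mammalian expression of SARS-CoV-2 nsp9.
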