Features (pLannotate 1.2.2; 18 found; start..end, strand, type, name):
    456..577     -  polyA_signal   SV40 poly(A) signal: SV40 polyadenylation signal
    600..669     -  CDS            large T antigen (fragment): large T antigen from SV40 (simian virus 40)
    692..738     +  terminator     T7 terminator: transcription terminator for bacteriophage T7 RNA polymerase
    768..904     +  terminator     rrnG terminator: transcription terminator from the E. coli ribosomal RNA rrnG operon (Albrechtsen et al., 1991)
    949..1020    +  misc_feature   3' β-globin insulator: insulator downstream of the human β-globin locus (Farrell et al., 2002)
   1246..1834    -  rep_origin     ori: high-copy-number ColE1/pMB1/pBR322/pUC origin of replication
   2006..2070    -  CDS            bla(M) (fragment): β-lactamase lacking the signal sequence; bla(M); allows cytosolic expression of β-lactamase
   2334..3543    +  promoter       UbC promoter: human ubiquitin C promoter
   3547..4144    +  CDS            PuroR (fragment): puromycin N-acetyltransferase; pac from Streptomyces; confers resistance to puromycin
   4173..4221    +  polyA_signal   poly(A) signal: synthetic polyadenylation signal
   4487..5347    +  CDS            AmpR: β-lactamase; bla; confers resistance to ampicillin, carbenicillin, and related antibiotics
   5360..5496    +  terminator     rrnG terminator: transcription terminator from the E. coli ribosomal RNA rrnG operon (Albrechtsen et al., 1991)
   5641..5712    +  misc_feature   5' β-globin insulator: insulator upstream of the human β-globin locus (Farrell et al., 2002)
   5717..5763    -  terminator     T7 terminator: transcription terminator for bacteriophage T7 RNA polymerase
   5781..5829    -  polyA_signal   poly(A) signal: synthetic polyadenylation signal
   5910..6213    +  enhancer       CMV enhancer: human cytomegalovirus immediate early enhancer
   6286..6303    -  promoter       CMV promoter (fragment): human cytomegalovirus (CMV) immediate early promoter
   6366..6417    +  promoter       CMVd2 promoter: truncated human cytomegalovirus (CMV) immediate early promoter that yields moderately reduced expression relative to the full-length promoter
>Addgene plasmid #152965 | pGBW-m4133533 | depositor full sequence | sequence record 295977 | Full Sequence
CACCATGAATGAGCTTAGTCCTGTTGCACTACGACAGATGTCTTGTGCTGCCGGTACTACACAAACTGCT
TGCACTGATGACAATGCGTTAGCTTACTACAACACAACAAAGGGAGGTAGGTTTGTACTTGCACTGTTAT
CCGATTTACAGGATTTGAAATGGGCTAGATTCCCTAAGAGTGATGGAACTGGTACTATCTATACAGAACT
GGAACCACCTTGTAGGTTTGTTACAGACACACCTAAAGGTCCTAAAGTGAAGTATTTATACTTTATTAAA
GGATTAAACAACCTAAATAGAGGTATGGTACTTGGTAGTTTAGCTGCCACAGTACGTCTAGAAAACCTTT
ACTTTCAGTCGGGGAAACCTATACCCAATCCACTTCTCGGCTTAGATTCTACCTAAGCTAGCTTGACTGA
CTGAGATACAGCGTACCTTCAGCTCACAGACATGATAAGATACATTGATGAGTTTGGACAAACCACAACT
AGAATGCAGTGAAAAAAATGCTTTATTTGTGAAATTTGTGATGCTATTGCTTTATTTGTAACCATTATAA
GCTGCAATAAACAAGTTAACAACAACAATTGCATTCATTTTATGTTTCAGGTTCAGGGGGAGGTGTGGGA
GGTTTTTTAAAGCAAGTAAAACCTCTACAAATGTGGTATTGGCCCATCTCTATCGGTATCGTAGCATAAC
CCCTTGGGGCCTCTAAACGGGTCTTGAGGGGTTTTTTGTGCCCCTCGGGCCGGATTGCTATCTACCGGCA
TTGGCGCAGAAAAAAATGCCTGATGCGACGCTGCGCGTCTTATACTCCCACATATGCCAGATTCAGCAAC
GGATACGGCTTCCCCAACTTGCCCACTTCCATACGTGTCCTCCTTACCAGAAATTTATCCTTAAGGTCGT
CAGCTATCCTGCAGGCGATCTCTCGATTTCGATCAAGACATTCCTTTAATGGTCTTTTCTGGACACCACT
AGGGGTCAGAAGTAGTTCATCAAACTTTCTTCCCTCCCTAATCTCATTGGTTACCTTGGGCTATCGAAAC
TTAATTAACCAGTCAAGTCAGCTACTTGGCGAGATCGACTTGTCTGGGTTTCGACTACGCTCAGAATTGC
GTCAGTCAAGTTCGATCTGGTCCTTGCTATTGCACCCGTTCTCCGATTACGAGTTTCATTTAAATCATGT
GAGCAAAAGGCCAGCAAAAGGCCAGGAACCGTAAAAAGGCCGCGTTGCTGGCGTTTTTCCATAGGCTCCG
CCCCCCTGACGAGCATCACAAAAATCGACGCTCAAGTCAGAGGTGGCGAAACCCGACAGGACTATAAAGA
TACCAGGCGTTTCCCCCTGGAAGCTCCCTCGTGCGCTCTCCTGTTCCGACCCTGCCGCTTACCGGATACC
TGTCCGCCTTTCTCCCTTCGGGAAGCGTGGCGCTTTCTCATAGCTCACGCTGTAGGTATCTCAGTTCGGT
GTAGGTCGTTCGCTCCAAGCTGGGCTGTGTGCACGAACCCCCCGTTCAGCCCGACCGCTGCGCCTTATCC
GGTAACTATCGTCTTGAGTCCAACCCGGTAAGACACGACTTATCGCCACTGGCAGCAGCCACTGGTAACA
GGATTAGCAGAGCGAGGTATGTAGGCGGTGCTACAGAGTTCTTGAAGTGGTGGCCTAACTACGGCTACAC
TAGAAGAACAGTATTTGGTATCTGCGCTCTGCTGAAGCCAGTTACCTTCGGAAAAAGAGTTGGTAGCTCT
TGATCCGGCAAACAAACCACCGCTGGTAGCGGTGGTTTTTTTGTTTGCAAGCAGCAGATTACGCGCAGAA
AAAAAGGATCTCAAGAAGATCCTTTGATCTTTTCTACGGGGTCTGACGCTCAGTGGAACGAAAACTCACG
TTAAGGGATTTTGGTCATGAGATTATCAAAAAGGATCTTCACCTAGATCCTTTTAAATTAAAAATGAAGT
TTTAAATCAATCTAAAGTATATATGAGTAAACTTGGTCTGACAGTTACCAATGCTTAATCAGTGAGGCAC
CTATCTCAGCGATCTGTCTATTTCGTTCATCCATAGTTGCATTTAAATTTCCGAACTCTCCAAGGCCCTC
GTCGGAAAATCTTCAAACCTTTCGTCCGATCCATCTTGCAGGCTACCTCTCGAACGAACTATCGCAAGTC
TCTTGGCCGGCCTTGCGCCTTGGCTATTGCTTGGCAGCGCCTATCGCCAGGTATTACTCCAATCCCGAAT
ATCCGAGATCGGGATCACCCGAGAGAAGTTCAACCTACATCCTCAATCCCGATCTATCCGAGATCCGAGG
AATATCGAAATCGGGGCGCGCCTGGCCTCCGCGCCGGGTTTTGGCGCCTCCCGCGGGCGCCCCCCTCGTC
ACGGCGAGCGCTGCCACGTCAGACGAAGGGCGCAGGAGCGTCCTGATCCTTCCGCCCGGACGCTCAGGAC
AGCGGCCCGCTGCTCATAAGACTCGGCCTTAGAACCCCAGTATCAGCAGAAGGACATTTTAGGACGGGAC
TTGGGTGACTCTAGGGCACTGGTTTTCTTTCCAGAGAGCGGAACAGGCGAGGAAAAGTAGTCCCTTCTCG
GCGATTCTGCGGAGGGATCTCCGTGGGGCGGTGAACGCCGATGATTATATAAGGACGCGCCGGGTGTGGC
ACAGCTAGTTCCGTCGCAGCCGGGATTTGGGTCGCGGTTCTTGTTTGTGGATCGCTGTGATCGTCACTTG
GTGAGTAGCGGGCTGCTGGGCTGGCCGGGGCTTTCGTGGCCGCCGGGCCGCTCGGTGGGACGGAAGCGTG
TGGAGAGACCGCCAAGGGCTGTAGTCTGGGTCCGCGAGCAAGGTTGCCCTGAACTGGGGGTTGGGGGGAG
CGCAGCAAAATGGCGGCTGTTCCCGAGTCTTGAATGGAAGACGCTTGTGAGGCGGGCTGTGAGGTCGTTG
AAACAAGGTGGGGGGCATGGTGGGCGGCAAGAACCCAAGGTCTTGAGCCCTTCGCTAATGCGGGAAAGCT
CTTATTCGGGTGAGATGGGCTGGGCACCATCTGGGGACCCTGACGTGAAGTTTGTCACTGACTGGAGAAC
TCGGTTTGTCGTCTGTTGCGGGGGCGGCAGTTATGGCGGTGCCGTTGGGCAGTGCACCCGTACCTTTGGG
AGCGCGCGCCCTCGTCGTGTCGTGACGTCACCCGTTCTGTTGGCTTATAATGCAGGGTGGGGCCACCTGC
CGGTAGGTGTGCGGTAGGCTTTTCTCCGTCGCAGGACGCAGGGTTCGGGCCTAGGGTAGGCTCTCCTGAA
TCGACAGGCGCCGGACCTCTGGTGAGGGGAGGGATAAGTGAGGCGTCAGTTTCTTTGGTCGGTTTTATGT
ACCTATCTTCTTAAGTAGCTGAAGCTCCGGTTTTGAACTATGCGCTCGGGGTTGGCGAGTGTGTTTTGTG
AAGTTTTTTAGGCACCTTTTGAAATGTAATCATTTGGGTCAATATGTAATTTTCAGTGTTAGACTTGTAA
ATTGTCCGCTAAATTCTGGCCGTTTTTGGCTTTTTTGTTAGACAACATGACCGAGTACAAGCCCACGGTG
CGCCTCGCCACCCGCGACGACGTCCCCAGGGCCGTACGCACCCTCGCCGCCGCGTTCGCCGACTACCCCG
CCACGCGCCACACCGTCGATCCGGACCGCCACATCGAGCGGGTCACCGAGCTGCAAGAACTCTTCCTCAC
GCGCGTCGGGCTCGACATCGGCAAGGTGTGGGTCGCGGACGACGGCGCCGCGGTGGCGGTCTGGACCACG
CCGGAGAGCGTCGAAGCGGGGGCGGTGTTCGCCGAGATCGGCCCGCGCATGGCCGAGTTGAGCGGTTCCC
GGCTGGCCGCGCAGCAACAGATGGAGGGCCTCCTGGCGCCGCACCGGCCCAAGGAGCCCGCGTGGTTCCT
GGCCACCGTCGGCGTCTCGCCCGACCACCAGGGCAAGGGTCTGGGCAGCGCCGTCGTGCTCCCCGGAGTG
GAGGCCGCCGAGCGCGCCGGGGTGCCCGCCTTCCTGGAGACCTCCGCGCCCCGCAACCTCCCCTTCTACG
AGCGGCTCGGCTTCACCGTCACCGCCGACGTCGAGGTGCCCGAAGGACCGCGCACCTGGTGCATGACCCG
CAAGCCCGGTGCCTAGGCTAGTATGTAAGCCTAGTCTTAGATAATAAAATCGCTATCCATCGAAGATGGA
TGTGTGTTGGTTTTTTGTGTGTGTAACGCTAGGCGCGCCTGGTGTACCGAGAACGATCCTCTCAGTGCGA
GTCTCGACGATCCATATCGTTGCTTGGCAGTCAGCCAGTCGGAATCCAGCTTGGGACCCAGGAAGTCCAA
TCGTCAGATATTGTACTCAAGCCTGGTCACGGCAGCGTACCGATCTGTTTAAACCTAGATATTGATAGTC
TGATCGGTCAACGTATAATCGAGTCCTAGCTTTTGCAAACATCTATCAAGAGACAGGATCAGCAGGAGGC
TTTCGCATGAGTATTCAACATTTCCGTGTCGCCCTTATTCCCTTTTTTGCGGCATTTTGCCTTCCTGTTT
TTGCTCACCCAGAAACGCTGGTGAAAGTAAAAGATGCTGAAGATCAGTTGGGTGCGCGAGTGGGTTACAT
CGAACTGGATCTCAACAGCGGTAAGATCCTTGAGAGTTTTCGCCCCGAAGAACGCTTTCCAATGATGAGC
ACTTTTAAAGTTCTGCTATGTGGCGCGGTATTATCCCGTATTGACGCCGGGCAAGAGCAACTCGGTCGCC
GCATACACTATTCTCAGAATGACTTGGTTGAGTATTCACCAGTCACAGAAAAGCATCTTACGGATGGCAT
GACAGTAAGAGAATTATGCAGTGCTGCCATAACCATGAGTGATAACACTGCGGCCAACTTACTTCTGACA
ACGATTGGAGGACCGAAGGAGCTAACCGCTTTTTTGCACAACATGGGGGATCATGTAACTCGCCTTGATC
GTTGGGAACCGGAGCTGAATGAAGCCATACCAAACGACGAGCGTGACACCACGATGCCTGTAGCAATGGC
AACAACCTTGCGTAAACTATTAACTGGCGAACTACTTACTCTAGCTTCCCGGCAACAGTTGATAGACTGG
ATGGAGGCGGATAAAGTTGCAGGACCACTTCTGCGCTCGGCCCTTCCGGCTGGCTGGTTTATTGCTGATA
AATCTGGAGCCGGTGAGCGTGGGTCTCGCGGTATCATTGCAGCACTGGGGCCAGATGGTAAGCCCTCCCG
TATCGTAGTTATCTACACGACGGGGAGTCAGGCAACTATGGATGAACGAAATAGACAGATCGCTGAGATA
GGTGCCTCACTGATTAAGCATTGGTAACCGATTCTAGGTGCATTGGCGCAGAAAAAAATGCCTGATGCGA
CGCTGCGCGTCTTATACTCCCACATATGCCAGATTCAGCAACGGATACGGCTTCCCCAACTTGCCCACTT
CCATACGTGTCCTCCTTACCAGAAATTTATCCTTAAGATCGTTTAAACTCGACTCTGGCTCTATCGAATC
TCCGTCGTTTCGAGCTTACGCGAACAGCCGTGGCGCTCATTTGCTCGTCGGGCATCGAATCTCGTCAGCT
ATCGTCAGCTTACCTTTTTGGCAGCGATCGCGGCTCCCGACATCTTGGACCATTAGCTCCACAGGTATCT
TCTTCCCTCTAGTGGTCATAACAGCAGCTTCAGCTACCTCTCAATTCAAAAAACCCCTCAAGACCCGTTT
AGAGGCCCCAAGGGGTTATGCTATCAATCGTTGCGTTACACACACAAAAAACCAACACACATCCATCTTC
GATGGATAGCGATTTTATTATCTAACTGCTGATCGAGTGTAGCCAGATCTAGTAATCAATTACGGGGTCA
TTAGTTCATAGCCCATATATGGAGTTCCGCGTTACATAACTTACGGTAAATGGCCCGCCTGGCTGACCGC
CCAACGACCCCCGCCCATTGACGTCAATAATGACGTATGTTCCCATAGTAACGCCAATAGGGACTTTCCA
TTGACGTCAATGGGTGGAGTATTTACGGTAAACTGCCCACTTGGCAGTACATCAAGTGTATCATATGCCA
AGTACGCCCCCTATTGACGTCAATGACGGTAAATGGCCCGCCTGGCATTATGCCCAGTACATGACCTTAT
GGGACTTTCCTACTTGGCAGTACATCTACGTATTAGTCATCGCTATTACCATGCTGATGCGGTTTTGGCA
GTACATCAATGGGCGTGGATAGCGGTTTGACTCACGGGGATTTCCAAGTCTCCACCCCATTGACGTCAAT
GGGAGTTTGTTTTGGCACCAAAATCAACGGGACTTTCCAAAATGTCGTAACAACTCCGCCCCATTGACGC
AAATGGGCGGTAGGCGTGTACGGTGGGAGGTCTATATAAGCAGAGCTGGTTTAGTGAACCGTCAGATCAG
ATCTTTGTCGATCCTACCATCCACTCGACACACCCGCCAGCGGCCGC
